Addgene plasmid #221450: 1203AF-CMV-Cas7.1-7.2-Y55A-mutant
Purpose: Effector expresses Cas7.1, Linker1, Cas11, Linker 2, and deactivated Cas7.2 domains from DiCas7-11, Y to A mutation at amino acid 55 in Cas7.1
Depositing lab: Omar Akbari. Depositing organization: University of California, San Diego (UCSD).
Backbone
  Vector backbone: pCMV
  Vector type: Mammalian Expression, CRISPR
Growth in bacteria
  Bacterial resistance: Ampicillin, 100 μg/mL
  Growth temperature: 37°C
  Growth strain: DH5alpha
  Copy number: Unknown
Gene/Insert
  Gene/Insert name: Truncated DiCas7-11
Terms and licenses: Academic/Nonprofit Terms; Industry Terms: Not Available to Industry
How to cite: 1203AF-CMV-Cas7.1-7.2-Y55A-mutant was a gift from Omar Akbari (Addgene plasmid # 221450 ; http://n2t.net/addgene:221450 ; RRID:Addgene_221450)
