[The description below was written by a language model from this plasmid's Addgene catalogue record and pLannotate feature annotations shown in this document.]
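Description:
1203AF-CMV-Cas7.1-7.2-Y55A-mutant is a mammalian expression plasmid of about 5.1 kb, built on a pCMV backbone and categorised as a CRISPR vector. It is propagated in E. coli through a high-copy ColE1/pUC-type origin and selected with ampicillin via a β-lactamase gene driven by its own bla promoter. The annotated backbone also carries cloning-vector remnants: a short lacI fragment, the CAP binding site, lac promoter and operator, and small fragments of a pBluescript multiple cloning site, an SV40 promoter and the pBR322 bom region. None of these appears to play a role in the payload. No mammalian selection marker is annotated.

The expression cassette lies on the reverse strand and consists of the human cytomegalovirus immediate-early enhancer and promoter, an unannotated region of roughly 1.8 kb, and a bovine growth hormone polyadenylation signal. The automated annotation did not recognise the coding sequence, but its position matches the catalogued insert, a truncated form of DiCas7-11, a single-protein type III-E RNA-targeting CRISPR effector. According to the record, this truncation encodes the Cas7.1 domain, Linker 1, Cas11, Linker 2 and a deactivated Cas7.2 domain, and it carries a tyrosine-to-alanine substitution at residue 55 within Cas7.1. No epitope tags, localisation signals, reporters or guide RNA cassette are listed, so any crRNA would presumably have to be supplied separately.

The construct is suited to transient, constitutive expression of this minimised, mutated effector in mammalian cells. Its design suggests it serves as a point-mutant variant for comparing domain or residue function in the truncated protein, though the record does not state the specific experimental application.
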