Features (pLannotate 1.2.2; 13 found; start..end, strand, type, name):
      1..589     +  rep_origin     ori: high-copy-number ColE1/pMB1/pBR322/pUC origin of replication
    772..864     +  CDS            lacI (fragment): lac repressor; lacI; The lac repressor binds to the lac operator to inhibit transcription in E. coli. This inhibition can be relieved by adding lactose or isopropyl-β-D-thiogalactopyranoside (IPTG).
    877..898     +  protein_bind   CAP binding site: CAP binding activates transcription in the presence of cAMP. E. coli catabolite activator protein
    913..943     +  promoter       lac promoter: promoter for the E. coli lac operon
    951..967     +  protein_bind   lac operator: The lac repressor binds to the lac operator to inhibit transcription in E. coli. This inhibition can be relieved by adding lactose or isopropyl-β-D-thiogalactopyranoside (IPTG). lac repressor encoded by lacI
   1016..1032    -  misc_feature   MCS (fragment): pBluescript multiple cloning site
   1037..1058    -  promoter       SV40 promoter (fragment): SV40 enhancer and early promoter
   1062..1286    -  polyA_signal   bGH poly(A) signal: bovine growth hormone polyadenylation signal
   3126..3329    -  promoter       CMV promoter: human cytomegalovirus (CMV) immediate early promoter
   3330..3709    -  enhancer       CMV enhancer: human cytomegalovirus immediate early enhancer
   3864..3908    +  misc_feature   bom (fragment): basis of mobility region from pBR322
   3979..4083    +  promoter       AmpR promoter: bla
   4084..4944    +  CDS            AmpR: β-lactamase; bla; confers resistance to ampicillin, carbenicillin, and related antibiotics
>Addgene plasmid #221450 | 1203AF-CMV-Cas7.1-7.2-Y55A-mutant | addgene full sequence | sequence record 440139 | Addgene NGS Result
TTGAGATCCTTTTTTTCTGCGCGTAATCTGCTGCTTGCAAACAAAAAAACCACCGCTACCAGCGGTGGTT
TGTTTGCCGGATCAAGAGCTACCAACTCTTTTTCCGAAGGTAACTGGCTTCAGCAGAGCGCAGATACCAA
ATACTGTTCTTCTAGTGTAGCCGTAGTTAGGCCACCACTTCAAGAACTCTGTAGCACCGCCTACATACCT
CGCTCTGCTAATCCTGTTACCAGTGGCTGCTGCCAGTGGCGATAAGTCGTGTCTTACCGGGTTGGACTCA
AGACGATAGTTACCGGATAAGGCGCAGCGGTCGGGCTGAACGGGGGGTTCGTGCACACAGCCCAGCTTGG
AGCGAACGACCTACACCGAACTGAGATACCTACAGCGTGAGCTATGAGAAAGCGCCACGCTTCCCGAAGG
GAGAAAGGCGGACAGGTATCCGGTAAGCGGCAGGGTCGGAACAGGAGAGCGCACGAGGGAGCTTCCAGGG
GGAAACGCCTGGTATCTTTATAGTCCTGTCGGGTTTCGCCACCTCTGACTTGAGCGTCGATTTTTGTGAT
GCTCGTCAGGGGGGCGGAGCCTATGGAAAAACGCCAGCAACGCGGCCTTTTTACGGTTCCTGGCCTTTTG
CTGGCCTTTTGCTCACATGTTCTTTCCTGCGTTATCCCCTGATTCTGTGGATAACCGTATTACCGCCTTT
GAGTGAGCTGATACCGCTCGCCGCAGCCGAACGACCGAGCGCAGCGAGTCAGTGAGCGAGGAAGCGGAAG
AGCGCCCAATACGCAAACCGCCTCTTCCCGCGCGTTGGCCGATTCATTAATGCAGCTGGCACGACAGGTT
TCCCGACTGGAAAGCGGGCAGTGAGCGCAACGCAATTAATGTGAGTTAGCTCACTCATTAGGCATCCTAG
GCTTTACACTTTATGCTTCCGGCTCGTATGTTGTGTGGAATTGTGAGCGGATAACAATTTCACACAGGAA
ACAGCTATGACCATGATTACGCCAAGCTCTAGCTAGAGGTCGACGGTATCGAGCCCCAGCTGGTTCTTTC
CGCCTCAGAAGCCATAGAGCCCACCGCATCCCCAGCATGCCTGCTATTGTCTTCCCAATCCTCCCCCTTG
CTGTCCTGCCCCACCCCACCCCCCAGAATAGAATGACACCTACTCAGACAATGCGATGCAATTTCCTCAT
TTTATTAGGAAAGGACAGTGGGAGTGGCACCTTCCAGGGTCAAGGAAGGCACGGGGGAGGGGCAAACAAC
AGATGGCTGGCAACTAGAAGGCACAGTCGAGGCTGATCAGCGGGTTTAAACTCAATGGTGATGGTGATGA
TGACCGGTTTAATCCAGCGTTTCATATTTAGCATTTTCCATCCGGAATCGGCCCTTCCCGGTTGAGGCAG
CGCCACTCATGAATGCCTGCCCCTCAGCCCACCATTTCAACACCGTTTTCAGTGCATCGGGCAGCCCATC
TTCAGAGCCCCGGTACCGGAGTTGAAATGGAAAGACAATCCCCTCGGGGGCTACTTCCATATTAAACAGG
GCACCTTCCGCAACCGTGCCTGTGAAGGGATTAATGCGGGTACGATGCCTTATTTCTGGCGGGGCATTGT
ACTCACTGCGCGCATCCATCACCGTGATCCCTCTCATAATCCTACACGTCTTACACATGCATGGCCGTCC
ACCCAACTCAGCATTGCATGGGCTATCAAAATAGGTTTGAAGATCTCGACGGAGTATACCTCGCACGGCG
CTTCTTGGCAGTCTATACTTGTTATCGGGAGTGAGGAGTACTTGCAGTGCGGTTTGTTTTGCATCTTCGT
CTATCGCTCCGAAGAAGAAGGGCGTTTTAGCGACCAGTTCGCCGCATACCACAGTTTCTTTCAACACAGA
TCCGATTGACACAGACCGGCTCTTTTCAAGCCGATCGGGCTTTCCATGGAATTCAGCATCGCCCAGTATT
CTCCGAGTAATTTTCAGGCCGCCACTCATGTCTTTACTCTTGAGGTACAGCGCTTCACCCAGCTTCTCGC
AGAATTCTCTCCATTTTCCGGCATTCTTGAGTTCCTTGGTGTCTGCTGAGGTCGTAAGGATTTGCCTAAT
AGTGACAGAGTTTTCGTCTTTCTTCTTCTTGCCGATATCCCAGAGGTAATGGTCATCCTTCCCGTCATGA
TCCTTTGGCAAGCCAGCGACAAGTTTACTAGAGCGGCGGAGTGAACGAATAGCATCAGCAAGCAGGCGGG
TATATTCGGTTTTCTTATTATCGTCCAGAATGCTAATAATTTGCTCTGCGGTCTTTTCAGCGAGATTAGC
ATTCGGTTCTGCTTGGACATTTTCGGTTTGTTTCCCACTATCGGCTGCTGGTGTATATTCATCGAACCTG
ATTACGCACAGAGCTCCACACAGCCGATCCGTAAACTTGAGAGAATCACAGAGCAGTTTCCTGGCTTCAG
CGCTGACTTTATTATCTATGGTAATCTCCCCTTCGAAGCGGGGAAACCTAGTATGGTCGACTTCGTAAGC
CTTAAAGAAGTCATGGGCCTTACCGGATTTGAAATCGACCCTGTTAAGTACCCGTTGGCTGCCTATAGCT
TTTGGCCCGTCGAAATCGGGCTTCCCTGGAAGGGAAAGATTGCCAAAATGAATACGAAAGCGCCAATCCT
TCTTCTCAGCCTTCTTTCCATCGTTACCGGATCTCCCGAGAAGTTCGCAAAACGGGCAGTAAGTTTCAGC
GTTATCTGGACAGGGGTTCTTATCGGTCCAACGAAGGGTGGACCGCTGCCTCAATTGCAGCAACCTGTCT
TTATCTTCCGTATCAAATTTCCCAGGACAACATGTCTTTTCGCTAATTTTCCCATCACTCAATGTCAGCA
GGTTTTCCGCGCTTCTAATTACTGCGGACCGCAGCAATGTCCCAGTTATGGCAGGCCGCCCTTTTGTGTT
ATCCTTCTTATTTCTATGCCATCTTGCAAAAGCTTGGCCGCGAACAAATTCCTTGTTGTTCTTGTTTCGC
CTAGTGCTTTCCTGCCATTTGGTCATCCGAAACGGCTCGAGGAATTCAATTGAAATCTTCATAGTAGTCG
TCATGCGGCCGCGGATCTCTAGCGGATCTGACGGTTCACTAAACCAGCTCTGCTTATATAGACCTCCCAC
CGTACACGCCTACCGCCCATTTGCGTCAATGGGGCGGAGTTGTTACGACATTTTGGAAAGTCCCGTTGAT
TTTGGTGCCAAAACAAACTCCCATTGACGTCAATGGGGTGGAGACTTGGAAATCCCCGTGAGTCAAACCG
CTATCCACGCCCATTGATGTACTGCCAAAACCGCATCACCATGGTAATAGCGATGACTAATACGTAGATG
TACTGCCAAGTAGGAAAGTCCCATAAGGTCATGTACTGGGCATAATGCCAGGCGGGCCATTTACCGTCAT
TGACGTCAATAGGGGGCGTACTTGGCATATGATACACTTGATGTACTGCCAAGTGGGCAGTTTACCGTAA
ATACTCCACCCATTGACGTCAATGGAAAGTCCCTATTGGCGTTACTATGGGAACATACGTCATTATTGAC
GTCAATGGGCGGGGGTCGTTGGGCGGTCAGCCAGGCGGGCCATTTACCGTAAGTTATGTAACGCGGAACT
CCATATATGGGCTATGAACTAATGACCCCGTAATTGATTACTATTAATAACTAGTCAATAATCAATGTCA
ACGCGTATATCTGGCCCGTACATCGCGAAGCAGCGCAAAACGCCTAACCCTAAGCAGATTCTTCATGCAA
TTGTCGGTCAAGCCTTGCCTTGTTGTAGCTTAAATTTTGCTCGCGCACTACTCAGCGACCTCCAACACAC
AAGCAGGGAGCAGATACTGGCTTAACTATGCGGCATCAGAGCAGATTGTACTGAGAGTCGACCCTAGGGG
ATCGGGAGATCGATCTCCCGATCCGTCGACGTCAGGTGGCACTTTTCGGGGAAATGTGCGCGGAACCCCT
ATTTGTTTATTTTTCTAAATACATTCAAATATGTATCCGCTCATGAGACAATAACCCTGATAAATGCTTC
AATAATATTGAAAAAGGAAGAGTATGAGTATTCAACATTTCCGTGTCGCCCTTATTCCCTTTTTTGCGGC
ATTTTGCCTTCCTGTTTTTGCTCACCCAGAAACGCTGGTGAAAGTAAAAGATGCTGAAGATCAGTTGGGT
GCACGAGTGGGTTACATCGAACTGGATCTCAACAGCGGTAAGATCCTTGAGAGTTTTCGCCCCGAAGAAC
GTTTTCCAATGATGAGCACTTTTAAAGTTCTGCTATGTGGCGCGGTATTATCCCGTATTGACGCCGGGCA
AGAGCAACTCGGTCGCCGCATACACTATTCTCAGAATGACTTGGTTGAGTACTCACCAGTCACAGAAAAG
CATCTTACGGATGGCATGACAGTAAGAGAATTATGCAGTGCTGCCATAACCATGAGTGATAACACTGCGG
CCAACTTACTTCTGACAACGATCGGAGGACCGAAGGAGCTAACCGCTTTTTTGCACAACATGGGGGATCA
TGTAACTCGCCTTGATCGTTGGGAACCGGAGCTGAATGAAGCCATACCAAACGACGAGCGTGACACCACG
ATGCCTGTAGCAATGGCAACAACGTTGCGCAAACTATTAACTGGCGAACTACTTACTCTAGCTTCCCGGC
AACAATTAATAGACTGGATGGAGGCGGATAAAGTTGCAGGACCACTTCTGCGCTCGGCCCTTCCGGCTGG
CTGGTTTATTGCTGATAAATCTGGAGCCGGTGAGCGTGGGTCTCGCGGTATCATTGCAGCACTGGGGCCA
GATGGTAAGCCCTCCCGTATCGTAGTTATCTACACGACGGGGAGTCAGGCAACTATGGATGAACGAAATA
GACAGATCGCTGAGATAGGTGCCTCACTGATTAAGCATTGGTAACTGTCAGACCAAGTTTACTCATATAT
ACTTTAGATTGATTTAAAACTTCATTTTTAATTTAAAAGGATCTAGGTGAAGATCCTTTTTGATAATCTC
ATGACCAAAATCCCTTAACGTGAGTTTTCGTTCCACTGAGTGTCAGACCCCGTAGAAAAGATCAAAGGAT
CTTC
